Addgene plasmid #146882: pEGFP-C1-HsTNRC6C_1208-1690-del1419-1510_L
Purpose: Mammalian Expression of HsTNRC6C_1208-1690-del1419-1510
Depositing lab: Elisa Izaurralde. Depositing organization: Max Planck Institute for Developmental Biology. Publication: GW182 proteins directly recruit cytoplasmic deadenylase complexes to miRNA targets. Braun JE, Huntzinger E, Fauser M, Izaurralde E. Mol Cell. 2011 Oct 7;44(1):120-33. 10.1016/j.molcel.2011.09.007 PubMed 21981923.
Backbone
  Vector backbone: Unknown
  Vector type: Mammalian Expression
Growth in bacteria
  Bacterial resistance: Kanamycin, 50 μg/mL
  Growth temperature: 37°C
  Growth strain: DH5alpha
  Copy number: High Copy
Gene/Insert
  Gene/Insert name: HsTNRC6C_1208-1690-del1419-1510
  Species: H. sapiens (human)
  Entrez Gene: TNRC6C
  Cloning method: Unknown
Terms and licenses: Academic/Nonprofit Terms; Industry Terms: Not Available to Industry
Depositor comments: sequence of Hs TNRC6C isoform2 given by NCBI: NM_018996.3. Plasmids from this collection were made available to the research community and donated after the lab closed. Please note that the sequence provided by the depositing laboratory may be theoretical/predicted or based on Sanger sequencing results. There may be discrepancies between sequencing results obtained by Addgene and the depositor sequence. If an Addgene verified sequence is not available, please contact before placing your order to request that our lab fully sequence the plasmid.
How to cite: pEGFP-C1-HsTNRC6C_1208-1690-del1419-1510_L was a gift from Elisa Izaurralde (Addgene plasmid # 146882 ; http://n2t.net/addgene:146882 ; RRID:Addgene_146882)
