[The description below was written by a language model from this plasmid's Addgene catalogue record and pLannotate feature annotations shown in this document.]
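Description:
pEGFP-C1-HsTNRC6C_1208-1690-del1419-1510_L is a mammalian expression plasmid of about 6.0 kb that produces a fragment of human TNRC6C fused to the C-terminus of EGFP. The catalogue lists the backbone as unknown, but the name and the feature layout fit a pEGFP-C1-type vector. A CMV immediate-early enhancer and promoter drive the EGFP coding sequence, which is followed almost directly by the TNRC6C fragment. A residual multiple cloning site and an SV40 polyadenylation signal lie downstream. In bacteria the plasmid replicates from a high-copy ColE1/pUC-type origin, and an f1 origin is also present. A single NeoR/KanR gene (Tn5 aminoglycoside phosphotransferase) sits behind tandem bacterial (bla) and SV40 early promoters and ends with an HSV TK polyadenylation signal. It gives kanamycin selection in E. coli and can give G418 selection in mammalian cells. The short T3 promoter, large T antigen, ble and bGH poly(A) hits are partial matches and probably do not represent functional elements.

The insert covers residues 1208–1690 of TNRC6C, with an internal deletion of residues 1419–1510. Numbering follows the isoform 2 reference transcript cited by the depositor. TNRC6C is a GW182-family scaffold protein that binds Argonaute proteins on miRNA targets and recruits the CCR4-NOT and PAN deadenylase complexes. The associated publication concerns direct recruitment of cytoplasmic deadenylases by GW182 proteins. The construct is therefore most plausibly a GFP-tagged deletion mutant for mapping the regions needed for these interactions or for silencing in human cells, although the record does not say what the deleted segment corresponds to. The feature table is derived from a full-plasmid sequencing result.
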