Features (pLannotate 1.2.2; 16 found; start..end, strand, type, name):
     61..364     +  enhancer       CMV enhancer: human cytomegalovirus immediate early enhancer
    365..568     +  promoter       CMV promoter: human cytomegalovirus (CMV) immediate early promoter
    613..1329    +  CDS            EGFP: EGFP is a basic (constitutively fluorescent) green fluorescent protein published in 1996, derived from Aequorea victoria. It is reported to be a rapidly-maturing weak dimer with moderate acid sensitivity.
   1339..2523    +  CDS            TNRC6C (fragment): TNR6C_HUMAN - Also known as KIAA1582. Experimental evidence at protein level: Swiss-Prot protein existence level 1. Plays a role in RNA-mediated gene silencing by micro-RNAs (miRNAs). Required for miRNA-dependent translational repression of complementary mRNAs by argonaute family proteins. As scaffoldng protein associates with argonaute proteins bound to partially complementary mRNAs and simultaneously can recruit CCR4-NOT and PAN deadenylase complexes. From Homo sapiens (Human).
   2625..2642    -  promoter       T3 promoter (fragment): promoter for bacteriophage T3 RNA polymerase
   2650..2679    +  misc_feature   MCS (fragment): multiple cloning site
   2696..2780    +  CDS            large T antigen (fragment): large T antigen from SV40 (simian virus 40)
   2803..2924    +  polyA_signal   SV40 poly(A) signal: SV40 polyadenylation signal
   2958..3386    -  rep_origin     f1 ori (sequence partly withheld): f1 bacteriophage origin of replication; arrow indicates direction of (+) strand synthesis
   3413..3517    +  promoter       AmpR promoter: bla
   3519..3876    +  promoter       SV40 promoter: SV40 enhancer and early promoter
   3911..4705    +  CDS            NeoR/KanR: aminoglycoside phosphotransferase from Tn5; aph(3')-II (or nptII); confers resistance to neomycin, kanamycin, and G418 (Geneticin®)
   4726..4878    +  CDS            ble (fragment): BLE_KLEPN - Experimental evidence at protein level: Swiss-Prot protein existence level 1. Binding protein with a strong affinity to the bleomycin family of antibiotics. Binds to CL990; an antimitotic-antibiotic compound. From Klebsiella pneumoniae.
   4937..4984    +  polyA_signal   HSV TK poly(A) signal: herpes simplex virus thymidine kinase polyadenylation signal (Cole and Stacy, 1985)
   5075..5091    -  polyA_signal   bGH poly(A) signal (fragment): bovine growth hormone polyadenylation signal
   5313..5901    +  rep_origin     ori: high-copy-number ColE1/pMB1/pBR322/pUC origin of replication
>Addgene plasmid #146882 | pEGFP-C1-HsTNRC6C_1208-1690-del1419-1510_L | addgene full sequence | sequence record 357774 | Addgene NGS Result
TAGTTATTAATAGTAATCAATTACGGGGTCATTAGTTCATAGCCCATATATGGAGTTCCGCGTTACATAA
CTTACGGTAAATGGCCCGCCTGGCTGACCGCCCAACGACCCCCGCCCATTGACGTCAATAATGACGTATG
TTCCCATAGTAACGCCAATAGGGACTTTCCATTGACGTCAATGGGTGGAGTATTTACGGTAAACTGCCCA
CTTGGCAGTACATCAAGTGTATCATATGCCAAGTACGCCCCCTATTGACGTCAATGACGGTAAATGGCCC
GCCTGGCATTATGCCCAGTACATGACCTTATGGGACTTTCCTACTTGGCAGTACATCTACGTATTAGTCA
TCGCTATTACCATGGTGATGCGGTTTTGGCAGTACATCAATGGGCGTGGATAGCGGTTTGACTCACGGGG
ATTTCCAAGTCTCCACCCCATTGACGTCAATGGGAGTTTGTTTTGGCACCAAAATCAACGGGACTTTCCA
AAATGTCGTAACAACTCCGCCCCATTGACGCAAATGGGCGGTAGGCGTGTACGGTGGGAGGTCTATATAA
GCAGAGCTGGTTTAGTGAACCGTCAGATCCGCTAGCGCTACCGGTCGCCACCATGGTGAGCAAGGGCGAG
GAGCTGTTCACCGGGGTGGTGCCCATCCTGGTCGAGCTGGACGGCGACGTAAACGGCCACAAGTTCAGCG
TGTCCGGCGAGGGCGAGGGCGATGCCACCTACGGCAAGCTGACCCTGAAGTTCATCTGCACCACCGGCAA
GCTGCCCGTGCCCTGGCCCACCCTCGTGACCACCCTGACCTACGGCGTGCAGTGCTTCAGCCGCTACCCC
GACCACATGAAGCAGCACGACTTCTTCAAGTCCGCCATGCCCGAAGGCTACGTCCAGGAGCGCACCATCT
TCTTCAAGGACGACGGCAACTACAAGACCCGCGCCGAGGTGAAGTTCGAGGGCGACACCCTGGTGAACCG
CATCGAGCTGAAGGGCATCGACTTCAAGGAGGACGGCAACATCCTGGGGCACAAGCTGGAGTACAACTAC
AACAGCCACAACGTCTATATCATGGCCGACAAGCAGAAGAACGGCATCAAGGTGAACTTCAAGATCCGCC
ACAACATCGAGGACGGCAGCGTGCAGCTCGCCGACCACTACCAGCAGAACACCCCCATCGGCGACGGCCC
CGTGCTGCTGCCCGACAACCACTACCTGAGCACCCAGTCCGCCCTGAGCAAAGACCCCAACGAGAAGCGC
GATCACATGGTCCTGCTGGAGTTCGTGACCGCCGCCGGGATCACTCTCGGCATGGACGAGCTGTACAAGT
CCGGACTCAGATCTCGAGCTCAGGCCCTGCTCGTGAAGCAGCCACCACCGCCACCGCCCCCGCCGCACCT
GTCTCTGCACCCCTCTGCAGGCAAATCGGCCATGGACAGCTTCCCCTCGCACCCACAGACTCCCGGCCTA
CCTGACCTGCAGACCAAAGAGCAGCAGTCTTCACCCAACACCTTTGCTCCTTACCCTCTCGCTGGACTGA
ACCCAAACATGAATGTCAACAGCATGGACATGACCGGTGGCTTGTCGGTGAAGGACCCATCCCAGTCCCA
GTCACGCCTCCCCCAGTGGACGCACCCCAACTCCATGGATAACTTGCCCAGTGCCGCTTCCCCCCTGGAG
CAGAACCCTAGCAAGCATGGTGCTATCCCTGGAGGTCTAAGCATTGGGCCTCCAGGTAAGTCCTCCATTG
ATGACTCCTATGGCCGGTACGATTTAATCCAGAACAGTGAGTCACCAGCCAGTCCTCCCGTAGCTGTTCC
CCATAGCTGGTCACGTGCCAAATCTGACAGTGATAAAATCTCAAATGGCTCTAGCATCAACTGGCCCCCA
GAATTCCATCCGGGAGTTCCATGGAAAGGACTGCAGAATATTGACCCTGAGAATGACCCTGACGTCACTC
CTGGCAGTGTCCCCACTGGGCCTAGAACCAGCAGCTGGCTCGTTCTTCGAAACCTCACTCCCCAGATTGA
TGGTTCTACACTGCGGACATTGTGTTTGCAACATGGGCCTCTTATCACATTCCACCTGAATCTGACTCAA
GGCAATGCTGTGGTCCGGTACAGCTCCAAGGAGGAGGCTGCCAAGGCCCAGAAGTCTCTGCACATGTGCG
TCCTGGGAAACACTACCATCCTGGCCGAGTTCGCTGGTGAAGAAGAAGTGAATCGCTTCTTAGCCCAAGG
CCAGGCGCTGCCACCCACTTCCAGCTGGCAGTCCAGCAGCGCGTCCAGCCAGCCGCGGCTCAGCGCAGCG
GGCAGCTCCCATGGCCTGGTACGCAGCGACGCTGGCCACTGGAACGCCCCGTGCCTGGGTGGCAAGGGGA
GCAGTGAGCTGCTGTGGGGCGGGGTGCCCCAGTACTCCAGCAGCCTGTGGGGCCCGCCCAGCGCCGACGA
CAGCAGGGTGATAGGCAGCCCCACGCCGCTAACCACCCTGCTGCCTGGGGACCTGCTCAGCGGGGAGTCC
CTGTAGGCGCTGCCATCATCAGCACCAGGAGAGCCGACCCCTCCCGGGACCCCTCCCGGCTGGGCGGCCC
CACAGACCCGCTGGAACCCAGCAGCGGCCGCTTCCCTTTAGTGAGGGTTAATGCTTCGAGCAGTCGACGG
TACCGCGGGCCCGGGATCCACCGGATCTAGATAACTGATCATAATCAGCCATACCACATTTGTAGAGGTT
TTACTTGCTTTAAAAAACCTCCCACACCTCCCCCTGAACCTGAAACATAAAATGAATGCAATTGTTGTTG
TTAACTTGTTTATTGCAGCTTATAATGGTTACAAATAAAGCAATAGCATCACAAATTTCACAAATAAAGC
ATTTTTTTCACTGCATTCTAGTTGTGGTTTGTCCAAACTCATCAATGTATCTTAACGCGTAAATTGTAAG
CGTTAATATTTTGTTAAAATTCGCGTTAAATTTTTGTTAAATCAGCTCATTTTTTAACCAATAGGCCGAA
ATCGGCAAAATCCCTTATAAATCAAAAGAATAGACCGAGATAGGGT
[37 nt withheld, positions 3057-3093]
AAAGAACGTGGACTCCAACGTCAAAGG
[49 nt withheld, positions 3121-3169]
T
[91 nt withheld, positions 3171-3261]
G
[124 nt withheld, positions 3263-3386]
CAGGTGGCACTTTTCGGGGAAATGTGCGCGGAACCCCTATTTGTTTATTTTTCTAAATACATTCAAATAT
GTATCCGCTCATGAGACAATAACCCTGATAAATGCTTCAATAATATTGAAAAAGGAAGAGTCCTGAGGCG
GAAAGAACCAGCTGTGGAATGTGTGTCAGTTAGGGTGTGGAAAGTCCCCAGGCTCCCCAGCAGGCAGAAG
TATGCAAAGCATGCATCTCAATTAGTCAGCAACCAGGTGTGGAAAGTCCCCAGGCTCCCCAGCAGGCAGA
AGTATGCAAAGCATGCATCTCAATTAGTCAGCAACCATAGTCCCGCCCCTAACTCCGCCCATCCCGCCCC
TAACTCCGCCCAGTTCCGCCCATTCTCCGCCCCATGGCTGACTAATTTTTTTTATTTATGCAGAGGCCGA
GGCCGCCTCGGCCTCTGAGCTATTCCAGAAGTAGTGAGGAGGCTTTTTTGGAGGCCTAGGCTTTTGCAAA
GATCGATCAAGAGACAGGATGAGGATCGTTTCGCATGATTGAACAAGATGGATTGCACGCAGGTTCTCCG
GCCGCTTGGGTGGAGAGGCTATTCGGCTATGACTGGGCACAACAGACAATCGGCTGCTCTGATGCCGCCG
TGTTCCGGCTGTCAGCGCAGGGGCGCCCGGTTCTTTTTGTCAAGACCGACCTGTCCGGTGCCCTGAATGA
ACTGCAAGACGAGGCAGCGCGGCTATCGTGGCTGGCCACGACGGGCGTTCCTTGCGCAGCTGTGCTCGAC
GTTGTCACTGAAGCGGGAAGGGACTGGCTGCTATTGGGCGAAGTGCCGGGGCAGGATCTCCTGTCATCTC
ACCTTGCTCCTGCCGAGAAAGTATCCATCATGGCTGATGCAATGCGGCGGCTGCATACGCTTGATCCGGC
TACCTGCCCATTCGACCACCAAGCGAAACATCGCATCGAGCGAGCACGTACTCGGATGGAAGCCGGTCTT
GTCGATCAGGATGATCTGGACGAAGAGCATCAGGGGCTCGCGCCAGCCGAACTGTTCGCCAGGCTCAAGG
CGAGCATGCCCGACGGCGAGGATCTCGTCGTGACCCATGGCGATGCCTGCTTGCCGAATATCATGGTGGA
AAATGGCCGCTTTTCTGGATTCATCGACTGTGGCCGGCTGGGTGTGGCGGACCGCTATCAGGACATAGCG
TTGGCTACCCGTGATATTGCTGAAGAGCTTGGCGGCGAATGGGCTGACCGCTTCCTCGTGCTTTACGGTA
TCGCCGCTCCCGATTCGCAGCGCATCGCCTTCTATCGCCTTCTTGACGAGTTCTTCTGAGCGGGACTCTG
GGGTTCGAAATGACCGACCAAGCGACGCCCAACCTGCCATCACGAGATTTCGATTCCACCGCCGCCTTCT
ATGAAAGGTTGGGCTTCGGAATCGTTTTCCGGGACGCCGGCTGGATGATCCTCCAGCGCGGGGATCTCAT
GCTGGAGTTCTTCGCCCACCCTAGGGGGAGGCTAACTGAAACACGGAAGGAGACAATACCGGAAGGAACC
CGCGCTATGACGGCAATAAAAAGACAGAATAAAACGCACGGTGTTGGGTCGTTTGTTCATAAACGCGGGG
TTCGGTCCCAGGGCTGGCACTCTGTCGATACCCCACCGAGACCCCATTGGGGCCAATACGCCCGCGTTTC
TTCCTTTTCCCCACCCCACCCCCCAAGTTCGGGTGAAGGCCCAGGGCTCGCAGCCAACGTCGGGGCGGCA
GGCCCTGCCATAGCCTCAGGTTACTCATATATACTTTAGATTGATTTAAAACTTCATTTTTAATTTAAAA
GGATCTAGGTGAAGATCCTTTTTGATAATCTCATGACCAAAATCCCTTAACGTGAGTTTTCGTTCCACTG
AGCGTCAGACCCCGTAGAAAAGATCAAAGGATCTTCTTGAGATCCTTTTTTTCTGCGCGTAATCTGCTGC
TTGCAAACAAAAAAACCACCGCTACCAGCGGTGGTTTGTTTGCCGGATCAAGAGCTACCAACTCTTTTTC
CGAAGGTAACTGGCTTCAGCAGAGCGCAGATACCAAATACTGTTCTTCTAGTGTAGCCGTAGTTAGGCCA
CCACTTCAAGAACTCTGTAGCACCGCCTACATACCTCGCTCTGCTAATCCTGTTACCAGTGGCTGCTGCC
AGTGGCGATAAGTCGTGTCTTACCGGGTTGGACTCAAGACGATAGTTACCGGATAAGGCGCAGCGGTCGG
GCTGAACGGGGGGTTCGTGCACACAGCCCAGCTTGGAGCGAACGACCTACACCGAACTGAGATACCTACA
GCGTGAGCTATGAGAAAGCGCCACGCTTCCCGAAGGGAGAAAGGCGGACAGGTATCCGGTAAGCGGCAGG
GTCGGAACAGGAGAGCGCACGAGGGAGCTTCCAGGGGGAAACGCCTGGTATCTTTATAGTCCTGTCGGGT
TTCGCCACCTCTGACTTGAGCGTCGATTTTTGTGATGCTCGTCAGGGGGGCGGAGCCTATGGAAAAACGC
CAGCAACGCGGCCTTTTTACGGTTCCTGGCCTTTTGCTGGCCTTTTGCTCACATGTTCTTTCCTGCGTTA
TCCCCTGATTCTGTGGATAACCGTATTACCGCCATGCAT
